Addgene plasmid #166409: pLPC-N-Myc-Flag-BirA-hPOT1
Purpose: express BirA-hPOT1 in mammalian cells
Depositing lab: Agnel Sfeir. Depositing organization: NYU Grossman School of Medicine. Publication: Replication stress conferred by POT1 dysfunction promotes telomere relocalization to the nuclear pore. Pinzaru AM, Kareh M, Lamm N, Lazzerini-Denchi E, Cesare AJ, Sfeir A. Genes Dev. 2020 Dec 1;34(23-24):1619-1636. doi: 10.1101/gad.337287.120. Epub 2020 Oct 29. PubMed 33122293.
Backbone
  Vector backbone: pLPC-N
  Backbone size w/o insert (bp): 5454
  Total vector size (bp): 8378
  Vector type: Mammalian Expression
  Selectable markers: Puromycin
Growth in bacteria
  Bacterial resistance: Ampicillin, 100 μg/mL
  Growth temperature: 37°C
  Growth strain: NEB Stable
  Copy number: Unknown
Gene/Insert
  Gene/Insert name: hPOT1 (alt names: POT1; CMM10, GLM9, HPOT1)
  Species: H. sapiens (human)
  Insert size (bp): 2924
  Entrez Gene: POT1 (a.k.a. CMM10, CRMCC3, GLM9, HPOT1, PFBMFT8, TPDS3)
  Promoter: cmv
  Tag / fusion protein: myc (N terminal on backbone); flag (N terminal on backbone); BirA (N terminal on backbone)
  Cloning method: Restriction Enzyme; 5′ cloning site NOT1 (unknown if destroyed); 3′ cloning site PAC1 (unknown if destroyed)
  Sequencing primers: 5′ GAACAAAAGTTGATTTCTGAAGAAGATTTG
Terms and licenses: Academic/Nonprofit Terms; Industry Terms: Not Available to Industry
How to cite: pLPC-N-Myc-Flag-BirA-hPOT1 was a gift from Agnel Sfeir (Addgene plasmid # 166409 ; http://n2t.net/addgene:166409 ; RRID:Addgene_166409)
