[The description below was written by a language model from this plasmid's Addgene catalogue record and pLannotate feature annotations shown in this document.]
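Description:
pLPC-N-Myc-Flag-BirA-hPOT1 is a mammalian expression plasmid built on the pLPC-N backbone. The catalogue lists it simply as a mammalian expression vector, but its feature table shows the layout of a Moloney murine leukemia virus-derived retroviral vector. MMLV long terminal repeats flank the cargo, and a packaging signal (annotated as a fragment of MESV Ψ) and a truncated gag segment lacking its start codon lie downstream of the 5′ LTR. This arrangement is what allows a vector transcript to be packaged into retroviral particles and integrated into target cells. In bacteria the plasmid is maintained through a high-copy ColE1/pUC-type origin and selected with ampicillin via β-lactamase. A puromycin N-acetyltransferase gene sits just after the gag fragment, with no separate promoter annotated, and provides selection in mammalian cells.

The payload is driven by an internal human CMV immediate-early enhancer and promoter, with a short T7 promoter just downstream. The open reading frame begins with Myc and FLAG epitope sequences, annotated only as partial matches to the 3x versions, so the copy number of each tag is not clear from the record. These are followed by the E. coli biotin ligase BirA and then human POT1, the single-stranded telomeric DNA-binding protein. The stated purpose is expression of BirA-hPOT1 in mammalian cells. Such a ligase fusion would be consistent with biotinylation-based labelling of proteins near POT1 at telomeres, but the record does not state whether the BirA is a promiscuous variant. The sequenced record (8,596 nt) is somewhat longer than the catalogued total size of 8,378 bp.
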