Features (pLannotate 1.2.2; 19 found; start..end, strand, type, name):
      1..470     +  LTR            LTR: long terminal repeat from Moloney murine leukemia virus
    594..868     +  misc_feature   MESV Ψ (fragment): packaging signal of murine embryonic stem cell virus
    935..1351    +  CDS            gag (truncated): truncated Moloney murine leukemia virus (MMLV) gag gene lacking the start codon
   1369..1968    +  CDS            PuroR: puromycin N-acetyltransferase; pac from Streptomyces alboniger; confers resistance to puromycin
   2041..2093    -  misc_feature   bom (fragment): basis of mobility region from pBR322
   2248..2627    +  enhancer       CMV enhancer: human cytomegalovirus immediate early enhancer
   2628..2831    +  promoter       CMV promoter: human cytomegalovirus (CMV) immediate early promoter
   2827..2860    +  LTR            5' LTR (truncated) (fragment): truncated 5' long terminal repeat (LTR) from HIV-1
   2876..2894    +  promoter       T7 promoter: promoter for bacteriophage T7 RNA polymerase
   2933..2961    +  CDS            3xMyc (fragment): 3 tandem Myc epitope tags
   2983..3007    +  CDS            3xFLAG (fragment): three tandem FLAG® epitope tags
   3007..3966    +  CDS            birA: BIRA_ECOLI - Also known as bioR, dhbB. Experimental evidence at protein level: Swiss-Prot protein existence level 1. Acts both as a biotin--[acetyl-CoA-carboxylase] ligase and a biotin-operon repressor. In the presence of ATP, BirA activates biotin to form the BirA-biotinyl-5'-adenylate (BirA-bio-5'-AMP or holoBirA) complex. HoloBirA can either transfer the biotinyl moiety to the biotin carboxyl carrier protein (BCCP) subunit of acetyl-CoA carboxylase, or bind to the biotin operator site and inhibit transcription of the operon. From Escherichia coli (strain K12).
   3994..5892    +  CDS            POT1: POTE1_HUMAN - Experimental evidence at protein level: Swiss-Prot protein existence level 1. Component of the telomerase ribonucleoprotein (RNP) complex that is essential for the replication of chromosome termini. Is a component of the double-stranded telomeric DNA-binding TRF1 complex which is involved in the regulation of telomere length by cis- inhibition of telomerase. Also acts as a single-stranded telomeric DNA- binding protein and thus may act as a downstream effector of the TRF1 complex and may transduce information about telomere maintenance and/or length to the telomere terminus. Comp
   5961..6082    +  LTR            3' LTR (ΔU3) (fragment): self-inactivating 3' long terminal repeat (LTR) from Moloney murine leukemia virus
   6083..6552    +  LTR            LTR: long terminal repeat from Moloney murine leukemia virus
   6618..6670    -  CDS            lacI (fragment): lac repressor; lacI; The lac repressor binds to the lac operator to inhibit transcription in E. coli. This inhibition can be relieved by adding lactose or isopropyl-β-D-thiogalactopyranoside (IPTG).
   6853..7441    -  rep_origin     ori: high-copy-number ColE1/pMB1/pBR322/pUC origin of replication
   7601..8461    -  CDS            AmpR: β-lactamase; bla; confers resistance to ampicillin, carbenicillin, and related antibiotics
   8462..8566    -  promoter       AmpR promoter: bla
>Addgene plasmid #166409 | pLPC-N-Myc-Flag-BirA-hPOT1 | addgene full sequence | sequence record 329225 | Addgene NGS Result
CTGAATATGGGCCAAACAGGATATCTGTGGTAAGCAGTTCCTGCCCCGGCTCAGGGCCAAGAACAGATGG
AACAGCTGAATATGGGCCAAACAGGATATCTGTGGTAAGCAGTTCCTGCCCCGGCTCAGGGCCAAGAACA
GATGGTCCCCAGATGCGGTCCAGCCCTCAGCAGTTTCTAGAGAACCATCAGATGTTTCCAGGGTGCCCCA
AGGACCTGAAATGACCCTGTGCCTTATTTGAACTAACCAATCAGTTCGCTTCTCGCTTCTGTTCGCGCGC
TTCTGCTCCCCGAGCTCAATAAAAGAGCCCACAACCCCTCACTCGGGGCGCCAGTCCTCCGATTGACTGA
GTCGCCCGGGTACCCGTGTATCCAATAAACCCTCTTGCAGTTGCATCCGACTTGTGGTCTCGCTGTTCCT
TGGGAGGGTCTCCTCTGAGTGATTGACTACCCGTCAGCGGGGGTCTTTCATTTGGGGGCTCGTCCGGGAT
CGGGAGACCCCTGCCCAGGGACCACCGACCCACCACCGGGAGGCAAGCTGGCCAGCAACTTATCTGTGTC
TGTCCGATTGTCTAGTGTCTATGACTGATTTTATGCGCCTGCGTCGGTACTAGTTAGCTAACTAGCTCTG
TATCTGGCGGACCCGTGGTGGAACTGACGAGTTCTGAACACCCGGCCGCAACCCTGGGAGACGTCCCAGG
GACTTTGGGGGCCGTTTTTGTGGCCCGACCTGAGGAAGGGAGTCGATGTGGAATCCGACCCCGTCAGGAT
ATGTGGTTCTGGTAGGAGACGAGAACCTAAAACAGTTCCCGCCTCCGTCTGAATTTTTGCTTTCGGTTTG
GAACCGAAGCCGCGCGTCTTGTCTGCTGCAGCGCTGCAGCATCGTTCTGTGTTGTCTCTGTCTGACTGTG
TTTCTGTATTTGTCTGAAAATTAGGGCCAGACTGTTACCACTCCCTTAAGTTTGACCTTAGGTCACTGGA
AAGATGTCGAGCGGATCGCTCACAACCAGTCGGTAGATGTCAAGAAGAGACGTTGGGTTACCTTCTGCTC
TGCAGAATGGCCAACCTTTAACGTCGGATGGCCGCGAGACGGCACCTTTAACCGAGACCTCATCACCCAG
GTTAAGATCAAGGTCTTTTCACCTGGCCCGCATGGACACCCAGACCAGGTCCCCTACATCGTGACCTGGG
AAGCCTTGGCTTTTGACCCCCCTCCCTGGGTCAAGCCCTTTGTACACCCTAAGCCTCCGCCTCCTCTTCC
TCCATCCGCCCCGTCTCTCCCCCTTGAACCTCCTCGTTCGACCCCGCCTCGATCCTCCCTTTATCCAGCC
CTCACTCCTTCTCTAGGCGCCGGCCGGATCAGCTTACCATGACCGAGTACAAGCCCACGGTGCGCCTCGC
CACCCGCGACGACGTCCCCAGGGCCGTACGCACCCTCGCCGCCGCGTTCGCCGACTACCCCGCCACGCGC
CACACCGTCGATCCGGACCGCCACATCGAGCGGGTCACCGAGCTGCAAGAACTCTTCCTCACGCGCGTCG
GGCTCGACATCGGCAAGGTGTGGGTCGCGGACGACGGCGCCGCGGTGGCGGTCTGGACCACGCCGGAGAG
CGTCGAAGCGGGGGCGGTGTTCGCCGAGATCGGCCCGCGCATGGCCGAGTTGAGCGGTTCCCGGCTGGCC
GCGCAGCAACAGATGGAAGGCCTCCTGGCGCCGCACCGGCCCAAGGAGCCCGCGTGGTTCCTGGCCACCG
TCGGCGTCTCGCCCGACCACCAGGGCAAGGGTCTGGGCAGCGCCGTCGTGCTCCCCGGAGTGGAGGCGGC
CGAGCGCGCCGGGGTGCCCGCCTTCCTGGAGACCTCCGCGCCCCGCAACCTCCCCTTCTACGAGCGGCTC
GGCTTCACCGTCACCGCCGACGTCGAGGTGCCCGAAGGACCGCGCACCTGGTGCATGACCCGCAAGCCCG
GTGCCTGACGCCCGCCCCACGACCCGCAGCGCCCGACCGAAAGGAGCGCACGACCCCATGCATCGGATCT
CCCGATCCCCTATGGTGCACTCTCAGTACAATCTGCTCTGATGCCGCATAGTTAAGCCAGTATCTGCTCC
CTGCTTGTGTGTTGGAGGTCGCTGAGTAGTGCGCGAGCAAAATTTAAGCTACAACAAGGCAAGGCTTGAC
CGACAATTGCATGAAGAATCTGCTTAGGGTTAGGCGTTTTGCGCTGCTTCGCGATGTACGGGCCAGATAT
ACGCGTTGACATTGATTATTGACTAGTTATTAATAGTAATCAATTACGGGGTCATTAGTTCATAGCCCAT
ATATGGAGTTCCGCGTTACATAACTTACGGTAAATGGCCCGCCTGGCTGACCGCCCAACGACCCCCGCCC
ATTGACGTCAATAATGACGTATGTTCCCATAGTAACGCCAATAGGGACTTTCCATTGACGTCAATGGGTG
GAGTATTTACGGTAAACTGCCCACTTGGCAGTACATCAAGTGTATCATATGCCAAGTACGCCCCCTATTG
ACGTCAATGACGGTAAATGGCCCGCCTGGCATTATGCCCAGTACATGACCTTATGGGACTTTCCTACTTG
GCAGTACATCTACGTATTAGTCATCGCTATTACCATGGTGATGCGGTTTTGGCAGTACATCAATGGGCGT
GGATAGCGGTTTGACTCACGGGGATTTCCAAGTCTCCACCCCATTGACGTCAATGGGAGTTTGTTTTGGC
ACCAAAATCAACGGGACTTTCCAAAATGTCGTAACAACTCCGCCCCATTGACGCAAATGGGCGGTAGGCG
TGTACGGTGGGAGGTCTATATAAGCAGAGCTCTCTGGCTAACTAGAGAACCCACTGCTTACTGGCTTATC
GAAATTAATACGACTCACTATAGGGAGACCCAAGCTTGGTACCGAGCTCGGATCAGCCACCATGGAACAA
AAGTTGATTTCTGAAGAAGATTTGTTAAGAAAGAGAGGATCCGATTACAAGGATGACGACGATAAGAAGG
ACAACACCGTGCCCCTGAAGCTGATCGCCCTGCTGGCCAATGGCGAGTTCCACTCTGGCGAGCAGCTGGG
CGAGACACTGGGCATGTCTAGAGCCGCCATCAACAAGCACATCCAGACCCTGAGAGACTGGGGCGTGGAC
GTGTTCACCGTGCCTGGCAAGGGCTACAGCCTGCCCGAGCCTATCCAGCTGCTGAACGCCAAGCAGATCC
TGGGCCAGCTGGATGGCGGATCTGTGGCTGTGCTGCCCGTGATCGACAGCACCAACCAGTACCTGCTGGA
CCGGATCGGCGAGCTGAAAAGCGGCGACGCCTGTATCGCCGAGTATCAGCAGGCTGGCAGAGGCGGCAGG
GGCAGAAAGTGGTTCTCTCCCTTCGGCGCCAATCTGTACCTGAGCATGTTCTGGCGGCTGGAACAGGGAC
CTGCCGCCGCTATTGGACTGAGCCTCGTGATCGGCATCGTGATGGCCGAGGTGCTGAGAAAGCTGGGCGC
CGACAAAGTGCGCGTGAAGTGGCCCAACGACCTGTATCTGCAGGACCGGAAGCTGGCCGGCATCCTGGTG
GAACTGACAGGCAAAACAGGCGACGCTGCCCAGATCGTGATTGGCGCTGGCATCAATATGGCCATGCGGC
GGGTGGAAGAGTCCGTCGTGAATCAGGGCTGGATCACCCTGCAGGAAGCCGGCATCAACCTGGACAGAAA
CACCCTGGCCGCCATGCTGATCAGAGAGCTGAGAGCCGCCCTGGAACTGTTCGAGCAGGAAGGCCTGGCC
CCCTACCTGTCCAGATGGGAGAAGCTGGACAACTTCATCAACAGACCCGTGAAACTGATCATCGGCGACA
AAGAGATCTTCGGCATCAGCCGGGGCATCGACAAGCAGGGCGCTCTGCTGCTGGAACAGGACGGCATCAT
CAAGCCCTGGATGGGCGGCGAGATCAGCCTGAGATCTGCCGAGAAAGGCGGAGGCAGTGGCGGGGGTTCA
GGATCCTTGGTTCCAGCAACAAATTATATATATACACCCCTGAATCAACTTAAGGGTGGTACAATTGTCA
ATGTCTATGGTGTTGTGAAGTTCTTTAAGCCCCCATATCTAAGCAAAGGAACTGATTATTGCTCAGTTGT
AACTATTGTGGACCAGACAAATGTAAAACTAACTTGCCTGCTCTTTAGTGGAAACTATGAAGCCCTTCCA
ATAATTTATAAAAATGGAGATATTGTTCGCTTTCACAGGCTGAAGATTCAAGTATATAAAAAGGAGACTC
AGGGTATCACCAGCTCTGGCTTTGCATCTTTGACGTTTGAGGGAACTTTGGGAGCCCCTATCATACCTCG
CACTTCAAGCAAGTATTTTAACTTCACTACTGAGGACCACAAAATGGTAGAAGCCTTACGTGTTTGGGCA
TCTACTCATATGTCACCGTCTTGGACATTACTAAAATTGTGTGATGTTCAGCCAATGCAGTATTTTGACC
TGACTTGTCAGCTCTTGGGCAAAGCAGAAGTGGACGGAGCATCATTTCTTCTAAAGGTATGGGATGGCAC
CAGGACACCATTTCCATCTTGGAGAGTCTTAATACAAGACCTTGTTCTTGAAGGTGATTTAAGTCACATC
CATCGGCTACAAAATCTGACAATAGACATTTTAGTCTACGATAACCATGTTCATGTGGCAAGATCTCTGA
AGGTTGGAAGCTTTCTTAGAATCTATAGCCTTCATACCAAACTTCAATCAATGAATTCAGAGAATCAGAC
AATGTTAAGTTTAGAGTTTCATCTTCATGGAGGTACCAGTTACGGTCGGGGAATCAGGGTCTTGCCAGAA
AGTAACTCTGATGTGGATCAACTGAAAAAGGATTTAGAATCTGCAAATTTGACAGCCAATCAGCATTCAG
ATGTTATCTGTCAATCAGAACCTGACGACAGCTTTCCAAGCTCTGGATCAGTATCATTATACGAGGTAGA
AAGATGTCAACAGCTATCTGCTACAATACTTACAGATCATCAGTATTTGGAGAGGACACCACTATGTGCC
ATTTTGAAACAAAAAGCTCCTCAACAATACCGCATCCGAGCAAAATTGAGGTCATATAAGCCCAGAAGAC
TATTTCAGTCTGTTAAACTTCATTGCCCTAAATGTCATTTGCTGCAAGAAGTTCCACATGAGGGCGATTT
GGATATAATTTTTCAGGATGGTGCAACTAAAACCCCAGATGTCAAGCTACAAAATACATCATTATATGAT
TCAAAAATCTGGACCACTAAAAATCAAAAAGGACGAAAAGTAGCAGTTCATTTTGTGAAAAATAATGGTA
TTCTCCCGCTTTCAAATGAATGTCTACTTTTGATAGAAGGAGGTACACTCAGTGAAATTTGCAAACTCTC
GAACAAGTTTAATAGTGTAATTCCTGTGAGATCTGGCCACGAAGACCTGGAACTTTTGGACCTTTCAGCA
CCATTTCTTATACAAGGAACAATACATCACTATGGATGTAAACAGTGTTCTAGTTTGAGATCCATACAAA
ATCTAAATTCCCTGGTTGATAAAACATCGTGGATTCCTTCTTCTGTGGCAGAAGCACTGGGTATTGTACC
CCTCCAATATGTGTTTGTTATGACCTTTACACTTGATGATGGAACAGGAGTACTAGAAGCCTATCTCATG
GATTCTGACAAATTCTTCCAGATTCCAGCATCAGAAGTTCTGATGGATGATGACCTTCAGAAAAGTGTGG
ATATGATCATGGATATGTTTTGTCCTCCAGGAATAAAAATTGATGCATATCCGTGGTTGGAATGCTTCAT
CAAGTCATACAATGTCACAAATGGAACAGATAATCAAATTTGCTATCAGATTTTTGACACCACAGTTGCA
GAAGATGTAATCTAACTCGAGCATGCATCTAGAGGGCCGATAAAATAAAAGATTTTATTTAGTCTCCAGA
AAAAGGGGGGAATGAAAGACCCCACCTGTAGGTTTGGCAAGCTAGCTTAAGTAACGCCATTTTGCAAGGC
ATGGAAAAATACATAACTGAGAATAGAGAAGTTCAGATCAAGGTCAGGAACAGATGGAACAGCTGAATAT
GGGCCAAACAGGATATCTGTGGTAAGCAGTTCCTGCCCCGGCTCAGGGCCAAGAACAGATGGAACAGCTG
AATATGGGCCAAACAGGATATCTGTGGTAAGCAGTTCCTGCCCCGGCTCAGGGCCAAGAACAGATGGTCC
CCAGATGCGGTCCAGCCCTCAGCAGTTTCTAGAGAACCATCAGATGTTTCCAGGGTGCCCCAAGGACCTG
AAATGACCCTGTGCCTTATTTGAACTAACCAATCAGTTCGCTTCTCGCTTCTGTTCGCGCGCTTCTGCTC
CCCGAGCTCAATAAAAGAGCCCACAACCCCTCACTCGGGGCGCCAGTCCTCCGATTGACTGAGTCGCCCG
GGTACCCGTGTATCCAATAAACCCTCTTGCAGTTGCATCCGACTTGTGGTCTCGCTGTTCCTTGGGAGGG
TCTCCTCTGAGTGATTGACTACCCGTCAGCGGGGGTCTTTCACATGCAGCATGTATCAAAATTAATTTGG
TTTTTTTTCTTAAGTATTTACATTAAATGGCCATAGTTGCATTAATGAATCGGCCAACGCGCGGGGAGAG
GCGGTTTGCGTATTGGGCGCTCTTCCGCTTCCTCGCTCACTGACTCGCTGCGCTCGGTCGTTCGGCTGCG
GCGAGCGGTATCAGCTCACTCAAAGGCGGTAATACGGTTATCCACAGAATCAGGGGATAACGCAGGAAAG
AACATGTGAGCAAAAGGCCAGCAAAAGGCCAGGAACCGTAAAAAGGCCGCGTTGCTGGCGTTTTTCCATA
GGCTCCGCCCCCCTGACGAGCATCACAAAAATCGACGCTCAAGTCAGAGGTGGCGAAACCCGACAGGACT
ATAAAGATACCAGGCGTTTCCCCCTGGAAGCTCCCTCGTGCGCTCTCCTGTTCCGACCCTGCCGCTTACC
GGATACCTGTCCGCCTTTCTCCCTTCGGGAAGCGTGGCGCTTTCTCATAGCTCACGCTGTAGGTATCTCA
GTTCGGTGTAGGTCGTTCGCTCCAAGCTGGGCTGTGTGCACGAACCCCCCGTTCAGCCCGACCGCTGCGC
CTTATCCGGTAACTATCGTCTTGAGTCCAACCCGGTAAGACACGACTTATCGCCACTGGCAGCAGCCACT
GGTAACAGGATTAGCAGAGCGAGGTATGTAGGCGGTGCTACAGAGTTCTTGAAGTGGTGGCCTAACTACG
GCTACACTAGAAGAACAGTATTTGGTATCTGCGCTCTGCTGAAGCCAGTTACCTTCGGAAAAAGAGTTGG
TAGCTCTTGATCCGGCAAACAAACCACCGCTGGTAGCGGTGGTTTTTTTGTTTGCAAGCAGCAGATTACG
CGCAGAAAAAAAGGATCTCAAGAAGATCCTTTGATCTTTTCTACGGGGTCTGACGCTCAGTGGAACGAAA
ACTCACGTTAAGGGATTTTGGTCATGAGATTATCAAAAAGGATCTTCACCTAGATCCTTTTGCGGCCGCA
AATCAATCTAAAGTATATATGAGTAAACTTGGTCTGACAGTTACCAATGCTTAATCAGTGAGGCACCTAT
CTCAGCGATCTGTCTATTTCGTTCATCCATAGTTGCCTGACTCCCCGTCGTGTAGATAACTACGATACGG
GAGGGCTTACCATCTGGCCCCAGTGCTGCAATGATACCGCGAGACCCACGCTCACCGGCTCCAGATTTAT
CAGCAATAAACCAGCCAGCCGGAAGGGCCGAGCGCAGAAGTGGTCCTGCAACTTTATCCGCCTCCATCCA
GTCTATTAATTGTTGCCGGGAAGCTAGAGTAAGTAGTTCGCCAGTTAATAGTTTGCGCAACGTTGTTGCC
ATTGCTACAGGCATCGTGGTGTCACGCTCGTCGTTTGGTATGGCTTCATTCAGCTCCGGTTCCCAACGAT
CAAGGCGAGTTACATGATCCCCCATGTTGTGCAAAAAAGCGGTTAGCTCCTTCGGTCCTCCGATCGTTGT
CAGAAGTAAGTTGGCCGCAGTGTTATCACTCATGGTTATGGCAGCACTGCATAATTCTCTTACTGTCATG
CCATCCGTAAGATGCTTTTCTGTGACTGGTGAGTACTCAACCAAGTCATTCTGAGAATAGTGTATGCGGC
GACCGAGTTGCTCTTGCCCGGCGTCAATACGGGATAATACCGCGCCACATAGCAGAACTTTAAAAGTGCT
CATCATTGGAAAACGTTCTTCGGGGCGAAAACTCTCAAGGATCTTACCGCTGTTGAGATCCAGTTCGATG
TAACCCACTCGTGCACCCAACTGATCTTCAGCATCTTTTACTTTCACCAGCGTTTCTGGGTGAGCAAAAA
CAGGAAGGCAAAATGCCGCAAAAAAGGGAATAAGGGCGACACGGAAATGTTGAATACTCATACTCTTCCT
TTTTCAATATTATTGAAGCATTTATCAGGGTTATTGTCTCATGAGCGGATACATATTTGAATGTATTTAG
AAAAATAAACAAATAGGGGTTCCGCGCACATTTCCCCGAAAAGTGCCACCTGCAGC
